Addgene plasmid #224148: ALH1_KW
Purpose: IPTG-inducible expression of C. elegans protein ALH-1 with a chitin tag
Depositing lab: Katherine Walstrom. Depositing organization: New College of Florida.
Backbone
  Vector backbone: pTXB3
  Backbone manufacturer: NEB
  Vector type: Bacterial Expression
Growth in bacteria
  Bacterial resistance: Ampicillin, 100 μg/mL
  Growth temperature: 37°C
  Growth strain: DH5alpha
  Copy number: Low Copy
Gene/Insert
  Gene/Insert name: ALH-1
  Species: C. elegans (nematode)
  Entrez Gene: alh-1 (a.k.a. F54D8.3)
  Tag / fusion protein: Ala-intein-CBD (C terminal on insert)
  Cloning method: Restriction Enzyme; 5′ cloning site unknown (unknown if destroyed)
  Sequencing primers: 5′ T7
Terms and licenses: Academic/Nonprofit Terms; Industry Terms: Not Available to Industry
Depositor comments: Please note depositor confirmed protein was expressed, but reaction conditions were not found to detect enzyme activity.
How to cite: ALH1_KW was a gift from Katherine Walstrom (Addgene plasmid # 224148 ; http://n2t.net/addgene:224148 ; RRID:Addgene_224148)
