[The description below was written by a language model from this plasmid's Addgene catalogue record and pLannotate feature annotations shown in this document.]
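Description:
ALH1_KW is an 8,194 bp bacterial expression plasmid built on the pTXB3 backbone, an intein-fusion vector, for IPTG-inducible production of the C. elegans aldehyde dehydrogenase ALH-1 (alh-1, F54D8.3) in E. coli. It is selected with ampicillin through the bla gene. It replicates from a ColE1/pMB1-type origin accompanied by the rop gene, consistent with its listing as low copy. An M13 phage origin is also present, along with pBR322-derived remnants (bom, mbeC and tetracycline-resistance fragments) that appear to be non-functional backbone leftovers.

The expression cassette consists of a T7 promoter followed by a lac operator and the T7 gene 10 ribosome binding site, with a plasmid-borne lacI gene supplying repressor. Transcription therefore requires a host providing T7 RNA polymerase and is released by IPTG. A tandem array of five rrnB T1 terminators sits upstream of the promoter, presumably insulating it from read-through transcription, and a T7 terminator closes the unit. The roughly 1.5 kb open reading frame was labelled by the automated annotation as hamster ALDH2. This is a homology match, and the catalogue entry identifies the insert as nematode ALH-1. It is fused at its C terminus, through an alanine residue, to the Mxe GyrA intein and a chitin binding domain. This arrangement allows the fusion protein to be captured on chitin resin and the target protein released by thiol-induced cleavage at the intein's N-terminal junction.

The two annotated sequence records (depositor and repository sequencing) agree in length and in essentially all features. The depositor notes that the protein was expressed, but that conditions for detecting its enzyme activity were not found. The 5′ cloning site is not recorded.
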