Features (pLannotate 1.2.2; 25 found; start..end, strand, type, name):
     35..139     +  promoter       AmpR promoter: bla
    140..1000    +  CDS            AmpR: β-lactamase; bla; confers resistance to ampicillin, carbenicillin, and related antibiotics
   1042..1555    -  rep_origin     M13 ori (sequence partly withheld): M13 bacteriophage origin of replication; arrow indicates direction of (+) strand synthesis
   1666..2254    +  rep_origin     ori: high-copy-number ColE1/pMB1/pBR322/pUC origin of replication
   2431..2521    -  misc_feature   bom (fragment): basis of mobility region from pBR322
   2623..2814    -  CDS            rop: Rop protein, which maintains plasmids at low copy number; rop
   2855..2965    +  CDS            mbeC (fragment): MBEC_ECOLX - Experimental evidence at protein level: Swiss-Prot protein existence level 1. Required for efficient mobilization of ColE1 plasmid and is thus essential to promote the specific transfer of the plasmid during conjugation. Probably functions by inducing DNA bending, helping the MbeA relaxase to melt the DNA around the nic site and cleave the phosphodiester bond. Binds specifically double-stranded DNA (dsDNA) containing the ColE1 oriT but does not recognize the inverted repeat (IR). From Escherichia coli.
   3000..3322    -  CDS            TcR (fragment): tetracycline efflux protein; tet; confers resistance to tetracycline
   3337..3358    -  protein_bind   CAP binding site: CAP binding activates transcription in the presence of cAMP. E. coli catabolite activator protein
   3371..4453    -  CDS            lacI: lac repressor; lacI; The lac repressor binds to the lac operator to inhibit transcription in E. coli. This inhibition can be relieved by adding lactose or isopropyl-β-D-thiogalactopyranoside (IPTG).
   4454..4531    -  promoter       lacI promoter: lacI
   4539..4632    -  CDS            TcR (fragment): tetracycline efflux protein; tet; confers resistance to tetracycline
   4684..4770    +  terminator     rrnB T1 terminator: Escherichia coli rrnB; transcription terminator T1 from the E. coli rrnB gene
   4867..4953    +  terminator     rrnB T1 terminator: Escherichia coli rrnB; transcription terminator T1 from the E. coli rrnB gene
   5050..5136    +  terminator     rrnB T1 terminator: Escherichia coli rrnB; transcription terminator T1 from the E. coli rrnB gene
   5233..5319    +  terminator     rrnB T1 terminator: Escherichia coli rrnB; transcription terminator T1 from the E. coli rrnB gene
   5416..5502    +  terminator     rrnB T1 terminator: Escherichia coli rrnB; transcription terminator T1 from the E. coli rrnB gene
   5637..5655    +  promoter       T7 promoter: promoter for bacteriophage T7 RNA polymerase
   5656..5680    +  protein_bind   lac operator: The lac repressor binds to the lac operator to inhibit transcription in E. coli. This inhibition can be relieved by adding lactose or isopropyl-β-D-thiogalactopyranoside (IPTG). lac repressor encoded by lacI
   5695..5717    +  RBS            RBS: efficient ribosome binding site from bacteriophage T7 gene 10 (Olins and Rangwala, 1989)
   5764..7260    +  CDS            ALDH2: ALDH2_MESAU - Experimental evidence at protein level: Swiss-Prot protein existence level 1. From Mesocricetus auratus (Golden hamster).
   7264..7857    +  CDS            Mxe GyrA intein: modified GyrA intein (Southworth et al., 1999); Mycobacterium xenopi gyrA; N-terminal cleavage of this intein can be induced by thiols.
   7888..8043    +  CDS            CBD: chitin binding domain from chitinase A1 (Watanabe et al., 1994); Bacillus circulans chiA
   8065..8114    +  CDS            SET1 (fragment): solubility-enhancement tag derived from T7 phage gene 10B
   8122..8169    +  terminator     T7 terminator: transcription terminator for bacteriophage T7 RNA polymerase
>Addgene plasmid #224148 | ALH1_KW | depositor full sequence | sequence record 439027 | ALH1_KW sequence 8194 bps
AACTACGTCAGGTGGCACTTTTCGGGGAAATGTGCGCGGAACCCCTATTTGTTTATTTTTCTAAATACAT
TCAAATATGTATCCGCTCATGAGACAATAACCCTGATAAATGCTTCAATAATATTGAAAAAGGAAGAGTA
TGAGTATTCAACATTTCCGTGTCGCCCTTATTCCCTTTTTTGCGGCATTTTGCCTTCCTGTTTTTGCTCA
CCCAGAAACGCTGGTGAAAGTAAAAGATGCTGAAGATCAGTTGGGTGCACGAGTGGGTTACATCGAACTG
GATCTCAACAGCGGTAAGATCCTTGAGAGTTTTCGCCCCGAAGAACGTTCTCCAATGATGAGCACTTTTA
AAGTTCTGCTATGTGGCGCGGTATTATCCCGTGTTGACGCCGGGCAAGAGCAACTCGGTCGCCGCATACA
CTATTCTCAGAATGACTTGGTTGAGTACTCACCAGTCACAGAAAAGCATCTTACGGATGGCATGACAGTA
AGAGAATTATGCAGTGCTGCCATAACCATGAGTGATAACACTGCGGCCAACTTACTTCTGACAACGATCG
GAGGACCGAAGGAGCTAACCGCTTTTTTGCACAACATGGGGGATCATGTAACTCGCCTTGATCGTTGGGA
ACCGGAGCTGAATGAAGCCATACCAAACGACGAGCGTGACACCACGATGCCTGTAGCAATGGCAACAACG
TTGCGCAAACTATTAACTGGCGAACTACTTACTCTAGCTTCCCGGCAACAATTAATAGACTGGATGGAGG
CGGATAAAGTTGCAGGACCACTTCTGCGCTCGGCCCTTCCGGCTGGCTGGTTTATTGCTGATAAATCTGG
AGCCGGTGAGCGTGGGTCTCGCGGTATCATTGCAGCACTGGGGCCAGATGGTAAGCCCTCCCGTATCGTA
GTTATCTACACGACGGGGAGTCAGGCAACTATGGATGAACGAAATAGACAGATCGCTGAGATAGGTGCCT
CACTGATTAAGCATTGGTAACTGTCAGACCAAGTTTACTCATATATACTTTAGATTGATT
[38 nt withheld, positions 1041-1078]
A
[37 nt withheld, positions 1080-1116]
ATTTTGTTAAAATTCGCGTTAAATTTTTGTTAAATCAGCTCATTTTTTAACCAATAGGCCGAAATCGGCA
AAATCCCTTATAAATCAAAAGAATAGCCCGAGATAGGGT
[37 nt withheld, positions 1226-1262]
AAAGAACGTGGACTCCAACGTCAAAGG
[141 nt withheld, positions 1290-1430]
G
[125 nt withheld, positions 1432-1556]
AAAGGATCTAGGTGAAGATCCTTTTTGATAATCTCATGACCAAAATCCCTTAACGTGAGTTTTCGTTCCA
CTGAGCGTCAGACCCCGTAGAAAAGATCAAAGGATCTTCTTGAGATCCTTTTTTTCTGCGCGTAATCTGC
TGCTTGCAAACAAAAAAACCACCGCTACCAGCGGTGGTTTGTTTGCCGGATCAAGAGCTACCAACTCTTT
TTCCGAAGGTAACTGGCTTCAGCAGAGCGCAGATACCAAATACTGTCCTTCTAGTGTAGCCGTAGTTAGG
CCACCACTTCAAGAACTCTGTAGCACCGCCTACATACCTCGCTCTGCTAATCCTGTTACCAGTGGCTGCT
GCCAGTGGCGATAAGTCGTGTCTTACCGGGTTGGACTCAAGACGATAGTTACCGGATAAGGCGCAGCGGT
CGGGCTGAACGGGGGGTTCGTGCACACAGCCCAGCTTGGAGCGAACGACCTACACCGAACTGAGATACCT
ACAGCGTGAGCTATGAGAAAGCGCCACGCTTCCCGAAGGGAGAAAGGCGGACAGGTATCCGGTAAGCGGC
AGGGTCGGAACAGGAGAGCGCACGAGGGAGCTTCCAGGGGGAAACGCCTGGTATCTTTATAGTCCTGTCG
GGTTTCGCCACCTCTGACTTGAGCGTCGATTTTTGTGATGCTCGTCAGGGGGGCGGAGCCTATGGAAAAA
CGCCAGCAACGCGGCCTTTTTACGGTTCCTGGCCTTTTGCTGGCCTTTTGCTCACATGTTCTTTCCTGCG
TTATCCCCTGATTCTGTGGATAACCGTATTACCGCCTTTGAGTGAGCTGATACCGCTCGCCGCAGCCGAA
CGACCGAGCGCAGCGAGTCAGTGAGCGAGGAAGCTATGGTGCACTCTCAGTACAATCTGCTCTGATGCCG
CATAGTTAAGCCAGTATACACTCCGCTATCGCTACGTGACTGGGTCATGGCTGCGCCCCGACACCCGCCA
ACACCCGCTGACGCGCCCTGACGGGCTTGTCTGCTCCCGGCATCCGCTTACAGACAAGCTGTGACCGTCT
CCGGGAGCTGCATGTGTCAGAGGTTTTCACCGTCATCACCGAAACGCGCGAGGCAGCTGCGGTAAAGCTC
ATCAGCGTGGTCGTGCAGCGATTCACAGATGTCTGCCTGTTCATCCGCGTCCAGCTCGTTGAGTTTCTCC
AGAAGCGTTAATGTCTGGCTTCTGATAAAGCGGGCCATGTTAAGGGCGGTTTTTTCCTGTTTGGTCACTG
ATGCCTCCGTGTAAGGGGGATTTCTGTTCATGGGGGTAATGATACCGATGAAACGAGAGAGGATGCTCAC
GATACGGGTTACTGATGATGAACATGCCCGGTTACTGGAACGTTGTGAGGGTAAACAACTGGCGGTATGG
ATGCGGCGGGACCAGAGAAAAATCACTCAGGGTCAATGCCAGCCGAACGCCAGCAAGACGTAGCCCAGCG
CGTCGGCCGCCATGCCGGCGATAATGGCCTGCTTCTCGCCGAAACGTTTGGTGGCGGGACCAGTGACGAA
GGCTTGAGCGAGGGCGTGCAAGATTCCGAATACCGCAAGCGACAGGCCGATCATCGTCGCGCTCCAGCGA
AAGCGGTCCTCGCCGAAAATGACCCAGAGCGCTGCCGGCACCTGTCCTACGAGTTGCATGATAAAGAAGA
CAGTCATAAGTGCGGCGACGATAGTCATGCCCCGCGCCCACCGGAAGGAGCTGACTGGGTTGAAGGCTCT
CAAGGGCATCGGTCGAGATCCCGGTGCCTAATGAGTGAGCTAACTTACATTAATTGCGTTGCGCTCACTG
CCCGCTTTCCAGTCGGGAAACCTGTCGTGCCAGCTGCATTAATGAATCGGCCAACGCGCGGGGAGAGGCG
GTTTGCGTATTGGGCGCCAGGGTGGTTTTTCTTTTCACCAGTGAGACGGGCAACAGCTGATTGCCCTTCA
CCGCCTGGCCCTGAGAGAGTTGCAGCAAGCGGTCCACGCTGGTTTGCCCCAGCAGGCGAAAATCCTGTTT
GATGGTGGTTAACGGCGGGATATAACATGAGCTGTCTTCGGTATCGTCGTATCCCACTACCGAGATATCC
GCACCAACGCGCAGCCCGGACTCGGTAATGGCGCGCATTGCGCCCAGCGCCATCTGATCGTTGGCAACCA
GCATCGCAGTGGGAACGATGCCCTCATTCAGCATTTGCATGGTTTGTTGAAAACCGGACATGGCACTCCA
GTCGCCTTCCCGTTCCGCTATCGGCTGAATTTGATTGCGAGTGAGATATTTATGCCAGCCAGCCAGACGC
AGACGCGCCGAGACAGAACTTAATGGGCCCGCTAACAGCGCGATTTGCTGGTGACCCAATGCGACCAGAT
GCTCCACGCCCAGTCGCGTACCGTCTTCATGGGAGAAAATAATACTGTTGATGGGTGTCTGGTCAGAGAC
ATCAAGAAATAACGCCGGAACATTAGTGCAGGCAGCTTCCACAGCAATGGCATCCTGGTCATCCAGCGGA
TAGTTAATGATCAGCCCACTGACGCGTTGCGCGAGAAGATTGTGCACCGCCGCTTTACAGGCTTCGACGC
CGCTTCGTTCTACCATCGACACCACCACGCTGGCACCCAGTTGATCGGCGCGAGATTTAATCGCCGCGAC
AATTTGCGACGGCGCGTGCAGGGCCAGACTGGAGGTGGCAACGCCAATCAGCAACGACTGTTTGCCCGCC
AGTTGTTGTGCCACGCGGTTGGGAATGTAATTCAGCTCCGCCATCGCCGCTTCCACTTTTTCCCGCGTTT
TCGCAGAAACGTGGCTGGCCTGGTTCACCACGCGGGAAACGGTCTGATAAGAGACACCGGCATACTCTGC
GACATCGTATAACGTTACTGGTTTCACATTCACCACCCTGAATTGACTCTCTTCCGGGCGCTATCATGCC
ATACCGCGAAAGGTTTTGCGCCATTCGATGGTGTCCGGGATCTCGACGCTCTCCCTTATGCGACTCCTGC
ATTAGGAAGCAGCCCAGTAGTAGGTTGAGGCCGTTGAGCACCGCCGCCGCAAGGAATGGTGCATGCCGGC
ATGCCGCCCTTTCGTCTTCAAGAATTAATTCCCAATTCCCCAGGCATCAAATAAAACGAAAGGCTCAGTC
GAAAGACTGGGCCTTTCGTTTTATCTGTTGTTTGTCGGTGAACGCTCTCCTGAGTAGGACAAATCCGCCG
GGAGCGGATTTGAACGTTGCGAAGCAACGGCCCGGAGGGTGGCGGGCAGGACGCCCGCCATAAACTGCCA
GGAATTAATTCCCCAGGCATCAAATAAAACGAAAGGCTCAGTCGAAAGACTGGGCCTTTCGTTTTATCTG
TTGTTTGTCGGTGAACGCTCTCCTGAGTAGGACAAATCCGCCGGGAGCGGATTTGAACGTTGCGAAGCAA
CGGCCCGGAGGGTGGCGGGCAGGACGCCCGCCATAAACTGCCAGGAATTAATTCCCCAGGCATCAAATAA
AACGAAAGGCTCAGTCGAAAGACTGGGCCTTTCGTTTTATCTGTTGTTTGTCGGTGAACGCTCTCCTGAG
TAGGACAAATCCGCCGGGAGCGGATTTGAACGTTGCGAAGCAACGGCCCGGAGGGTGGCGGGCAGGACGC
CCGCCATAAACTGCCAGGAATTAATTCCCCAGGCATCAAATAAAACGAAAGGCTCAGTCGAAAGACTGGG
CCTTTCGTTTTATCTGTTGTTTGTCGGTGAACGCTCTCCTGAGTAGGACAAATCCGCCGGGAGCGGATTT
GAACGTTGCGAAGCAACGGCCCGGAGGGTGGCGGGCAGGACGCCCGCCATAAACTGCCAGGAATTAATTC
CCCAGGCATCAAATAAAACGAAAGGCTCAGTCGAAAGACTGGGCCTTTCGTTTTATCTGTTGTTTGTCGG
TGAACGCTCTCCTGAGTAGGACAAATCCGCCGGGAGCGGATTTGAACGTTGCGAAGCAACGGCCCGGAGG
GTGGCGGGCAGGACGCCCGCCATAAACTGCCAGGAATTGGGGATCGGAATTAATTCCCGGTTTAAACCGG
GGATCTCGATCCCGCGAAATTAATACGACTCACTATAGGGGAATTGTGAGCGGATAACAATTCCCCTCTA
GAAATAATTTTGTTTAACTTTAAGAAGGAGATATAACCATGGCTAGCCTCCGTTCAGCTCTCCGGGCAAC
AGTTCAGGCACGAAATGCCTCCGGTGTTCCACCAGGTCTTTCCAACATGAAACCACAATACACCGGCATC
TTCATCAACAATGAATTTGTGCCAGCCAAGTCTGGAAAGACTTTTGAGACTATCAATCCAGCCAACGGAA
AAGTTTTGGCTCAAGTCGCAGAAGGAGATAAAACAGATGTCAATATCGCTGTCAAGGCTGCTCAAAATGC
ATTCCGTATCGGCAGTGAGTGGAGACGAATGGATGCTTCTCAACGTGGAGTTCTTCTGAATAGACTAGCT
GATTTAATGGAGAGAGATCGAGTTATTTTGGCATCTTTGGAATCTTTGGATAATGGAAAGCCATATGCAG
TTGCTTACAATGCTGATCTGCCACTTTCTATCAAGACTCTTCGTTATTACGCCGGATGGGCTGACAAGAA
TCACGGAAAGACTATTCCAATCGAGGGTGACTACTTCACTTACACTCGTCACGAACCGGTGGGAGTCTGC
GGACAGATTATTCCATGGAACTTCCCACTTCTTATGCAAGCTTGGAAACTTGGACCAGCGTTGGCTATGG
GAAACACAGTCGTTATGAAGGTCGCCGAACAGACTCCACTTTCAGCCCTTCACGTGGCTGCTCTCACAAA
AGAAGCTGGATTCCCAGATGGAGTGGTTAATATCATTCCAGGATACGGACATACTGCCGGACAAGCTATT
TCGTCGCACATGGATGTTGACAAAGTCGCTTTTACTGGATCAACTGAAGTTGGAAGACTTGTTATGAAGG
CTGCTGCAGAATCGAATGTCAAGAAGGTCACTTTGGAACTCGGAGGAAAATCACCAAACATCATTTTCGC
TGACGCTGATCTCAATGATTCCGTTCATCAAGCCAACCACGGACTCTTCTTCAATCAAGGACAGTGCTGT
TGTGCCGGATCCAGAACATTTGTCGAAGGAAAGATCTATGATGATTTCGTAGCTCGTTCCAAGGAATTGG
CCGAGAAGGCTGTTATCGGAGATCCATTTGATTTGAAAACTACTCAAGGACCACAAGTTGACGGAAAGCA
GGTTGAGACTATTTTAAAATATATCGCTGCTGGAAAGAAGGATGGAGCTCAATTGGTGACTGGAGGAGCC
AAACACGGAGATCAAGGACACTTTGTGAAGCCAACTATCTTCGCTAATGTTAAGGATCAGATGACTATTG
CTCAAGAAGAAATCTTTGGACCTGTTATGACTATCATTAGATTCGACACAATGGAAGAATTAGTTGAAAA
GGCTAATAACACTATTTATGGATTGGCTGCTGGAGTTATGACTAAGGATATTGATAAGGCACTTCATATT
GCCAACGCAACCAGAGCTGGATCTGTCTGGGTTAATTGTTACGATGTGTTCGATGCTGCTGCTCCATTCG
GAGGATTCAAGCAGTCCGGAATCGGTCGCGAACTCGGAGAATATGGTCTTGAGGCATACACTGAAGTAAA
GACTGTCACCATCAAGGTTCCACAGAAGAACTCAGCATGCATCACGGGAGATGCACTAGTTGCCCTACCC
GAGGGCGAGTCGGTACGCATCGCCGACATCGTGCCGGGTGCGCGGCCCAACAGTGACAACGCCATCGACC
TGAAAGTCCTTGACCGGCATGGCAATCCCGTGCTCGCCGACCGGCTGTTCCACTCCGGCGAGCATCCGGT
GTACACGGTGCGTACGGTCGAAGGTCTGCGTGTGACGGGCACCGCGAACCACCCGTTGTTGTGTTTGGTC
GACGTCGCCGGGGTGCCGACCCTGCTGTGGAAGCTGATCGACGAAATCAAGCCGGGCGATTACGCGGTGA
TTCAACGCAGCGCATTCAGCGTCGACTGTGCAGGTTTTGCCCGCGGGAAACCCGAATTTGCGCCCACAAC
CTACACAGTCGGCGTCCCTGGACTGGTGCGTTTCTTGGAAGCACACCACCGAGACCCGGACGCCCAAGCT
ATCGCCGACGAGCTGACCGACGGGCGGTTCTACTACGCGAAAGTCGCCAGTGTCACCGACGCCGGCGTGC
AGCCGGTGTATAGCCTTCGTGTCGACACGGCAGACCACGCGTTTATCACGAACGGGTTCGTCAGCCACGC
TACTGGCCTCACCGGTCTGAACTCAGGCCTCACGACAAATCCTGGTGTATCCGCTTGGCAGGTCAACACA
GCTTATACTGCGGGACAATTGGTCACATATAACGGCAAGACGTATAAATGTTTGCAGCCCCACACCTCCT
TGGCAGGATGGGAACCATCCAACGTTCCTGCCTTGTGGCAGCTTCAATGACTGCAGGAAGGGGATCCGGC
TGCTAACAAAGCCCGAAAGGAAGCTGAGTTGGCTGCTGCCACCGCTGAGCAATAACTAGCATAACCCCTT
GGGGCCTCTAAACGGGTCTTGAGGGGTTTTTTGCTGAAAGGAGGAACTATATCCGGAT
