Features (pLannotate 1.2.2; 25 found; start..end, strand, type, name):
     35..139     +  promoter       AmpR promoter: bla
    140..1000    +  CDS            AmpR: β-lactamase; bla; confers resistance to ampicillin, carbenicillin, and related antibiotics
   1042..1555    -  rep_origin     M13 ori (sequence partly withheld): M13 bacteriophage origin of replication; arrow indicates direction of (+) strand synthesis
   1666..2254    +  rep_origin     ori: high-copy-number ColE1/pMB1/pBR322/pUC origin of replication
   2431..2521    -  misc_feature   bom (fragment): basis of mobility region from pBR322
   2623..2814    -  CDS            rop: Rop protein, which maintains plasmids at low copy number; rop
   2855..2965    +  CDS            mbeC (fragment): MBEC_ECOLX - Experimental evidence at protein level: Swiss-Prot protein existence level 1. Required for efficient mobilization of ColE1 plasmid and is thus essential to promote the specific transfer of the plasmid during conjugation. Probably functions by inducing DNA bending, helping the MbeA relaxase to melt the DNA around the nic site and cleave the phosphodiester bond. Binds specifically double-stranded DNA (dsDNA) containing the ColE1 oriT but does not recognize the inverted repeat (IR). From Escherichia coli.
   3000..3322    -  CDS            TcR (fragment): tetracycline efflux protein; tet; confers resistance to tetracycline
   3337..3358    -  protein_bind   CAP binding site: CAP binding activates transcription in the presence of cAMP. E. coli catabolite activator protein
   3371..4453    -  CDS            lacI: lac repressor; lacI; The lac repressor binds to the lac operator to inhibit transcription in E. coli. This inhibition can be relieved by adding lactose or isopropyl-β-D-thiogalactopyranoside (IPTG).
   4454..4531    -  promoter       lacI promoter: lacI
   4539..4632    -  CDS            TcR (fragment): tetracycline efflux protein; tet; confers resistance to tetracycline
   4684..4770    +  terminator     rrnB T1 terminator: Escherichia coli rrnB; transcription terminator T1 from the E. coli rrnB gene
   4867..4938    +  terminator     rrnB T1 terminator: transcription terminator T1 from the E. coli rrnB gene
   5050..5136    +  terminator     rrnB T1 terminator: Escherichia coli rrnB; transcription terminator T1 from the E. coli rrnB gene
   5233..5319    +  terminator     rrnB T1 terminator: Escherichia coli rrnB; transcription terminator T1 from the E. coli rrnB gene
   5416..5502    +  terminator     rrnB T1 terminator: Escherichia coli rrnB; transcription terminator T1 from the E. coli rrnB gene
   5637..5655    +  promoter       T7 promoter: promoter for bacteriophage T7 RNA polymerase
   5656..5680    +  protein_bind   lac operator: The lac repressor binds to the lac operator to inhibit transcription in E. coli. This inhibition can be relieved by adding lactose or isopropyl-β-D-thiogalactopyranoside (IPTG). lac repressor encoded by lacI
   5695..5717    +  RBS            RBS: efficient ribosome binding site from bacteriophage T7 gene 10 (Olins and Rangwala, 1989)
   5764..7260    +  CDS            ALDH2: ALDH2_MESAU - Experimental evidence at protein level: Swiss-Prot protein existence level 1. From Mesocricetus auratus (Golden hamster).
   7264..7857    +  CDS            Mxe GyrA intein: modified GyrA intein (Southworth et al., 1999); Mycobacterium xenopi gyrA; N-terminal cleavage of this intein can be induced by thiols.
   7888..8043    +  CDS            CBD: chitin binding domain from chitinase A1 (Watanabe et al., 1994); Bacillus circulans chiA
   8065..8114    +  CDS            SET1 (fragment): solubility-enhancement tag derived from T7 phage gene 10B
   8122..8169    +  terminator     T7 terminator: transcription terminator for bacteriophage T7 RNA polymerase
>Addgene plasmid #224148 | ALH1_KW | addgene full sequence | sequence record 444698 | Addgene NGS Result
AACTACGTCAGGTGGCACTTTTCGGGGAAATGTGCGCGGAACCCCTATTTGTTTATTTTTCTAAATACAT
TCAAATATGTATCCGCTCATGAGACAATAACCCTGATAAATGCTTCAATAATATTGAAAAAGGAAGAGTA
TGAGTATTCAACATTTCCGTGTCGCCCTTATTCCCTTTTTTGCGGCATTTTGCCTTCCTGTTTTTGCTCA
CCCAGAAACGCTGGTGAAAGTAAAAGATGCTGAAGATCAGTTGGGTGCACGAGTGGGTTACATCGAACTG
GATCTCAACAGCGGTAAGATCCTTGAGAGTTTTCGCCCCGAAGAACGTTTCCCAATGATGAGCACTTTTA
AAGTTCTGCTATGTGGCGCGGTATTATCCCGTGTTGACGCCGGGCAAGAGCAACTCGGTCGCCGCATACA
CTATTCTCAGAATGACTTGGTTGAGTACTCACCAGTCACAGAAAAGCATCTTACGGATGGCATGACAGTA
AGAGAATTATGCAGTGCTGCCATAACCATGAGTGATAACACTGCGGCCAACTTACTTCTGACAACGATCG
GAGGACCGAAGGAGCTAACCGCTTTTTTGCACAACATGGGGGATCATGTAACTCGCCTTGATCGTTGGGA
ACCGGAGCTGAATGAAGCCATACCAAACGACGAGCGTGACACCACGATGCCTGTAGCAATGGCAACAACG
TTGCGCAAACTATTAACTGGCGAACTACTTACTCTAGCTTCCCGGCAACAATTAATAGACTGGATGGAGG
CGGATAAAGTTGCAGGACCACTTCTGCGCTCGGCCCTTCCGGCTGGCTGGTTTATTGCTGATAAATCTGG
AGCCGGTGAGCGTGGGTCTCGCGGTATCATTGCAGCACTGGGGCCAGATGGTAAGCCCTCCCGTATCGTA
GTTATCTACACGACGGGGAGTCAGGCAACTATGGATGAACGAAATAGACAGATCGCTGAGATAGGTGCCT
CACTGATTAAGCATTGGTAACTGTCAGACCAAGTTTACTCATATATACTTTAGATTGATT
[38 nt withheld, positions 1041-1078]
A
[37 nt withheld, positions 1080-1116]
ATTTTGTTAAAATTCGCGTTAAATTTTTGTTAAATCAGCTCATTTTTTAACCAATAGGCCGAAATCGGCA
AAATCCCTTATAAATCAAAAGAATAGCCCGAGATAGGGT
[37 nt withheld, positions 1226-1262]
AAAGAACGTGGACTCCAACGTCAAAGG
[141 nt withheld, positions 1290-1430]
G
[125 nt withheld, positions 1432-1556]
AAAGGATCTAGGTGAAGATCCTTTTTGATAATCTCATGACCAAAATCCCTTAACGTGAGTTTTCGTTCCA
CTGAGCGTCAGACCCCGTAGAAAAGATCAAAGGATCTTCTTGAGATCCTTTTTTTCTGCGCGTAATCTGC
TGCTTGCAAACAAAAAAACCACCGCTACCAGCGGTGGTTTGTTTGCCGGATCAAGAGCTACCAACTCTTT
TTCCGAAGGTAACTGGCTTCAGCAGAGCGCAGATACCAAATACTGTCCTTCTAGTGTAGCCGTAGTTAGG
CCACCACTTCAAGAACTCTGTAGCACCGCCTACATACCTCGCTCTGCTAATCCTGTTACCAGTGGCTGCT
GCCAGTGGCGATAAGTCGTGTCTTACCGGGTTGGACTCAAGACGATAGTTACCGGATAAGGCGCAGCGGT
CGGGCTGAACGGGGGGTTCGTGCACACAGCCCAGCTTGGAGCGAACGACCTACACCGAACTGAGATACCT
ACAGCGTGAGCTATGAGAAAGCGCCACGCTTCCCGAAGGGAGAAAGGCGGACAGGTATCCGGTAAGCGGC
AGGGTCGGAACAGGAGAGCGCACGAGGGAGCTTCCAGGGGGAAACGCCTGGTATCTTTATAGTCCTGTCG
GGTTTCGCCACCTCTGACTTGAGCGTCGATTTTTGTGATGCTCGTCAGGGGGGCGGAGCCTATGGAAAAA
CGCCAGCAACGCGGCCTTTTTACGGTTCCTGGCCTTTTGCTGGCCTTTTGCTCACATGTTCTTTCCTGCG
TTATCCCCTGATTCTGTGGATAACCGTATTACCGCCTTTGAGTGAGCTGATACCGCTCGCCGCAGCCGAA
CGACCGAGCGCAGCGAGTCAGTGAGCGAGGAAGCTATGGTGCACTCTCAGTACAATCTGCTCTGATGCCG
CATAGTTAAGCCAGTATACACTCCGCTATCGCTACGTGACTGGGTCATGGCTGCGCCCCGACACCCGCCA
ACACCCGCTGACGCGCCCTGACGGGCTTGTCTGCTCCCGGCATCCGCTTACAGACAAGCTGTGACCGTCT
CCGGGAGCTGCATGTGTCAGAGGTTTTCACCGTCATCACCGAAACGCGCGAGGCAGCTGCGGTAAAGCTC
ATCAGCGTGGTCGTGCAGCGATTCACAGATGTCTGCCTGTTCATCCGCGTCCAGCTCGTTGAGTTTCTCC
AGAAGCGTTAATGTCTGGCTTCTGATAAAGCGGGCCATGTTAAGGGCGGTTTTTTCCTGTTTGGTCACTG
ATGCCTCCGTGTAAGGGGGATTTCTGTTCATGGGGGTAATGATACCGATGAAACGAGAGAGGATGCTCAC
GATACGGGTTACTGATGATGAACATGCCCGGTTACTGGAACGTTGTGAGGGTAAACAACTGGCGGTATGG
ATGCGGCGGGACCAGAGAAAAATCACTCAGGGTCAATGCCAGCCGAACGCCAGCAAGACGTAGCCCAGCG
CGTCGGCCGCCATGCCGGCGATAATGGCCTGCTTCTCGCCGAAACGTTTGGTGGCGGGACCAGTGACGAA
GGCTTGAGCGAGGGCGTGCAAGATTCCGAATACCGCAAGCGACAGGCCGATCATCGTCGCGCTCCAGCGA
AAGCGGTCCTCGCCGAAAATGACCCAGAGCGCTGCCGGCACCTGTCCTACGAGTTGCATGATAAAGAAGA
CAGTCATAAGTGCGGCGACGATAGTCATGCCCCGCGCCCACCGGAAGGAGCTGACTGGGTTGAAGGCTCT
CAAGGGCATCGGTCGAGATCCCGGTGCCTAATGAGTGAGCTAACTTACATTAATTGCGTTGCGCTCACTG
CCCGCTTTCCAGTCGGGAAACCTGTCGTGCCAGCTGCATTAATGAATCGGCCAACGCGCGGGGAGAGGCG
GTTTGCGTATTGGGCGCCAGGGTGGTTTTTCTTTTCACCAGTGAGACGGGCAACAGCTGATTGCCCTTCA
CCGCCTGGCCCTGAGAGAGTTGCAGCAAGCGGTCCACGCTGGTTTGCCCCAGCAGGCGAAAATCCTGTTT
GATGGTGGTTAACGGCGGGATATAACATGAGCTGTCTTCGGTATCGTCGTATCCCACTACCGAGATATCC
GCACCAACGCGCAGCCCGGACTCGGTAATGGCGCGCATTGCGCCCAGCGCCATCTGATCGTTGGCAACCA
GCATCGCAGTGGGAACGATGCCCTCATTCAGCATTTGCATGGTTTGTTGAAAACCGGACATGGCACTCCA
GTCGCCTTCCCGTTCCGCTATCGGCTGAATTTGATTGCGAGTGAGATATTTATGCCAGCCAGCCAGACGC
AGACGCGCCGAGACAGAACTTAATGGGCCCGCTAACAGCGCGATTTGCTGGTGACCCAATGCGACCAGAT
GCTCCACGCCCAGTCGCGTACCGTCTTCATGGGAGAAAATAATACTGTTGATGGGTGTCTGGTCAGAGAC
ATCAAGAAATAACGCCGGAACATTAGTGCAGGCAGCTTCCACAGCAATGGCATCCTGGTCATCCAGCGGA
TAGTTAATGATCAGCCCACTGACGCGTTGCGCGAGAAGATTGTGCACCGCCGCTTTACAGGCTTCGACGC
CGCTTCGTTCTACCATCGACACCACCACGCTGGCACCCAGTTGATCGGCGCGAGATTTAATCGCCGCGAC
AATTTGCGACGGCGCGTGCAGGGCCAGACTGGAGGTGGCAACGCCAATCAGCAACGACTGTTTGCCCGCC
AGTTGTTGTGCCACGCGGTTGGGAATGTAATTCAGCTCCGCCATCGCCGCTTCCACTTTTTCCCGCGTTT
TCGCAGAAACGTGGCTGGCCTGGTTCACCACGCGGGAAACGGTCTGATAAGAGACACCGGCATACTCTGC
GACATCGTATAACGTTACTGGTTTCACATTCACCACCCTGAATTGACTCTCTTCCGGGCGCTATCATGCC
ATACCGCGAAAGGTTTTGCGCCATTCGATGGTGTCCGGGATCTCGACGCTCTCCCTTATGCGACTCCTGC
ATTAGGAAGCAGCCCAGTAGTAGGTTGAGGCCGTTGAGCACCGCCGCCGCAAGGAATGGTGCATGCCGGC
ATGCCGCCCTTTCGTCTTCAAGAATTAATTCCCAATTCCCCAGGCATCAAATAAAACGAAAGGCTCAGTC
GAAAGACTGGGCCTTTCGTTTTATCTGTTGTTTGTCGGTGAACGCTCTCCTGAGTAGGACAAATCCGCCG
GGAGCGGATTTGAACGTTGCGAAGCAACGGCCCGGRGGGKGGSGGGSRGGRCGCCCGCCATAAACTGCCA
GGAATTAATTCCCCAGGCATCAAATAAAACGAAAGGCTCAGTCGAAAGACTGGGCCTTTCGTTTTATCTG
TTGTTTGTCGGTGAACGCTCTCCTGAGTAGGACAAAYCCGCCGGGRGCGGATTTGAACGTTGCGAAGCAA
CGGCCCGGRGGGKGGCGGGCAGGMCGCCCGCCATAAACTGCCAGGAATTAATTCCCCAGGCATCAAATAA
AACGAAAGGCTCAGTCGAAAGACTGGGCCTTTCGTTTTATCTGTTGTTTGTCGGTGAACGCTCTCCTGAG
TAGGACAAATCCGCCGGGAGCGGATTTGAACGTTGCGAAGCAACGGCCCGGAGGGKGGCGGGCAGGACGC
CCGCCATAAACTGCCAGGAATTAATTCCCCAGGCATCAAATAAAACGAAAGGCTCAGTCGAAAGACTGGG
CCTTTCGTTTTATCTGTTGTTTGTCGGTGAACGCTCTCCTGAGTAGGACAAATCCGCCGGGAGCGGATTT
GAACGTTGCGAAGCAACGGCCCGGAGGGTGGCGGGCAGGACGCCCGCCATAAACTGCCAGGAATTAATTC
CCCAGGCATCAAATAAAACGAAAGGCTCAGTCGAAAGACTGGGCCTTTCGTTTTATCTGTTGTTTGTCGG
TGAACGCTCTCCTGAGTAGGACAAATCCGCCGGGAGCGGATTTGAACGTTGCGAAGCAACGGCCCGGRGG
GKGGCGGGCAGGMCGCCCGCCATAAACTGCCAGGAATTGGGGATCGGAATTAATTCCCGGTTTAAACCGG
GGATCTCGATCCCGCGAAATTAATACGACTCACTATAGGGGAATTGTGAGCGGATAACAATTCCCCTCTA
GAAATAATTTTGTTTAACTTTAAGAAGGAGATATACATATGGCTAGCCTCCGTTCAGCTCTCCGGGCAAC
AGTTCAGGCACGAAATGCCTCCGGTGTTCCACCAGGTCTTTCCAACATGAAACCACAATACACCGGCATC
TTCATCAACAATGAATTTGTGCCAGCCAAGTCTGGAAAGACTTTTGAGACTATCAATCCAGCCAACGGAA
AAGTTTTGGCTCAAGTCGCAGAAGGAGATAAAACAGATGTCAATATCGCTGTCAAGGCTGCTCAAAATGC
ATTCCGTATCGGCAGTGAGTGGAGACGAATGGATGCTTCTCAACGTGGAGTTCTTCTGAATAGACTAGCT
GATTTAATGGAGAGAGATCGAGTTATTTTGGCATCTTTGGAATCTTTGGATAATGGAAAGCCATATGCAG
TTGCTTACAATGCTGATCTGCCACTTTCTATCAAGACTCTTCGTTATTACGCCGGATGGGCTGACAAGAA
TCACGGAAAGACTATTCCAATCGAGGGTGACTACTTCACTTACACTCGTCACGAACCGGTGGGAGTCTGC
GGACAGATTATTCCATGGAACTTCCCACTTCTTATGCAAGCTTGGAAACTTGGACCAGCGTTGGCTATGG
GAAACACAGTCGTTATGAAGGTCGCCGAACAGACTCCACTTTCAGCCCTTCACGTGGCTGCTCTCACAAA
AGAAGCTGGATTCCCAGATGGAGTGGTTAATATCATTCCAGGATACGGACATACTGCCGGACAAGCTATT
TCGTCGCACATGGATGTTGACAAAGTCGCTTTTACTGGATCAACTGAAGTTGGAAGACTTGTTATGAAGG
CTGCTGCAGAATCGAATGTCAAGAAGGTCACTTTGGAACTCGGAGGAAAATCACCAAACATCATTTTCGC
TGACGCTGATCTCAATGATTCCGTTCATCAAGCCAACCACGGACTCTTCTTCAATCAAGGACAGTGCTGT
TGTGCCGGATCCAGAACATTTGTCGAAGGAAAGATCTATGATGATTTCGTAGCTCGTTCCAAGGAATTGG
CCGAGAAGGCTGTTATCGGAGATCCATTTGATTTGAAAACTACTCAAGGACCACAAGTTGACGGAAAGCA
GGTTGAGACTATTTTAAAATATATCGCTGCTGGAAAGAAGGATGGAGCTCAATTGGTGACTGGAGGAGCC
AAACACGGAGATCAAGGACACTTTGTGAAGCCAACTATCTTCGCTAATGTTAAGGATCAGATGACTATTG
CTCAAGAAGAAATCTTTGGACCTGTTATGACTATCATTAGATTCGACACAATGGAAGAATTAGTTGAAAA
GGCTAATAACACTATTTATGGATTGGCTGCTGGAGTTATGACTAAGGATATTGATAAGGCACTTCATATT
GCCAACGCAACCAGAGCTGGATCTGTCTGGGTTAATTGTTACGATGTGTTCGATGCTGCTGCTCCATTCG
GAGGATTCAAGCAGTCCGGAATCGGTCGCGAACTCGGAGAATATGGTCTTGAGGCATACACTGAAGTAAA
GACTGTCACCATCAAGGTTCCACAGAAGAACTCAGCATGCATCACGGGAGATGCACTAGTTGCCCTACCC
GAGGGCGAGTCGGTACGCATCGCCGACATCGTGCCGGGTGCGCGGCCCAACAGTGACAACGCCATCGACC
TGAAAGTCCTTGACCGGCATGGCAATCCCGTGCTCGCCGACCGGCTGTTCCACTCCGGCGAGCATCCGGT
GTACACGGTGCGTACGGTCGAAGGTCTGCGTGTGACGGGCACCGCGAACCACCCGTTGTTGTGTTTGGTC
GACGTCGCCGGGGTGCCGACCCTGCTGTGGAAGCTGATCGACGAAATCAAGCCGGGCGATTACGCGGTGA
TTCAACGCAGCGCATTCAGCGTCGACTGTGCAGGTTTTGCCCGCGGGAAACCCGAATTTGCGCCCACAAC
CTACACAGTCGGCGTCCCTGGACTGGTGCGTTTCTTGGAAGCACACCACCGAGACCCGGACGCCCAAGCT
ATCGCCGACGAGCTGACCGACGGGCGGTTCTACTACGCGAAAGTCGCCAGTGTCACCGACGCCGGCGTGC
AGCCGGTGTATAGCCTTCGTGTCGACACGGCAGACCACGCGTTTATCACGAACGGGTTCGTCAGCCACGC
TACTGGCCTCACCGGTCTGAACTCAGGCCTCACGACAAATCCTGGTGTATCCGCTTGGCAGGTCAACACA
GCTTATACTGCGGGACAATTGGTCACATATAACGGCAAGACGTATAAATGTTTGCAGCCCCACACCTCCT
TGGCAGGATGGGAACCATCCAACGTTCCTGCCTTGTGGCAGCTTCAATGACTGCAGGAAGGGGATCCGGC
TGCTAACAAAGCCCGAAAGGAAGCTGAGTTGGCTGCTGCCACCGCTGAGCAATAACTAGCATAACCCCTT
GGGGCCTCTAAACGGGTCTTGAGGGGTTTTTTGCTGAAAGGAGGAACTATATCCGGAT
